>Addgene plasmid #49285 | pGGEV_5_Linker | depositor full sequence | sequence record 72917 | Full Sequence
AAATTGTAAACGTTAATATTTTGTTAAAATTCGCGTTAAATTTTTGTTAAATCAGCTCATTTTTTAACCA
ATAGGCCGAAATCGGCAAAATCCCTTATAAATCAAAAGAATAGACCGAGATAGGGT
[37 nt withheld, positions 127-163]
AAAGAACGTGGACTCCAACGTCAAAGG
[49 nt withheld, positions 191-239]
T
[91 nt withheld, positions 241-331]
G
[124 nt withheld, positions 333-456]
CCCATTCGCCATTCAGGCTACGCAACTGTTGGGAAGGGCGATCGGTGCGGGCCTCTTCGCTATTACGCCA
GGGCGCCTCCCCCATTGACGTCAATTACGGTAAATGGCCCGCCTGGCTCAATGCCCATTGACGTCAATAG
GACCACCCACCATTGACGTCAATGGGATGGCTCATTGCCCATTCATATCCGTTCTCACGCCCCCTATTGA
CGTCAATGACGGTAAATGGCCCACTTGGCAGTACATCAATATCTATTAATAGTAACTTGGCAAGTACATT
ACTATTGGAAGTACGCCAGGGTACATTGGCAGTACTCCCATTGACGTCAATGGCGGTAAATGGCCCGCGA
TGGCTGCCAAGTACATCCCCATTGACGTCAATGGGGAGGGGCAATGACGCAAATGGGCGTTCCATTGACG
TAAATGGGCGGTAGGCGTGCCTAATGGGAGGTCTATATAAGCAATGCTCGTTTAGGGAACCGCCATTCTG
CCTGGGGACGTCGGAGCAAGCTTGATTTAGGTGACACTATAGAGGTCTCACTGCTGGGATCCGGCGGCGG
TACCTCAGTGAGACCCTCATCCTCCCGGGTAACTAAGTAAGGATCTCGACCGATCCTGAGAACTTCAGGG
TGAGTTTGGGGACCCTTGATTGTTCTTTCTTTTTCGCTATTGTAAAATTCATGTTATATGGAGGGGGCAA
AGTTTTCAGGGTGTTGTTTAGAATGGGAAGATGTCCCTTGTATCACCATGGACCCTCATGATAATTTTGT
TTCTTTCACTTTCTACTCTGTTGACAACCATTGTCTCCTCTTATTTTCTTTTCATTTTCTGTAACTTTTT
CGTTAAACTTTAGCTTGCATTTGTAACGAATTTTTAAATTCACTTTTGTTTATTTGTCAGATTGTAAGTA
CTTTCTCTAATCACTTTTTTTTCAAGGCAATCAGGGTATATTATATTGTACTTCAGCACAGTTTTAGAGA
ACAATTGTTATAATTAAATGATAAGGTAGAATATTTCTGCATATAAATTCTGGCTGGCGTGGAAATATTC
TTATTGGTAGAAACAACTACACCCTGGTCATCATCCTGCCTTTCTCTTTATGGTTACAATGATATACACT
GTTTGAGATGAGGATAAAATACTCTGAGTCCAAACCGGGCCCCTCTGCTAACCATGTTCATGCCTTCTTC
TCTTTCCTACAGCTCCTGGGCAACGTGCTGGTTGTTGTGCTGTCTCATCATTTTGGCAAAGAATTAATTC
CTCGACGGATCGTAGATCCAGACATGATAAGATACATTGATGAGTTTGGACAAACCACAACTAGAATGCA
GTGAAAAAAATGCTTTATTTGTGAAATTTGTGATGCTATTGCTTTATTTGTAACCATTATAAGCTGCAAT
AAACAAGTTAACAACAACAATTGCATTCATTTTATGTTTCAGGTTCAGGGGGAGGTGTGGGAGGTTTTTT
AATTCGCGGCCGCTCTAGAACTAGTCTGCATTAATGAATCGGCCAACGCGCGGGGAGAGGCGGTTTGCGT
ATTGGGCGCTCTTCCGCTTCCTCGCTCACTGACTCGCTGCGCTCGGTCGTTCGGCTGCGGCGAGCGGTAT
CAGCTCACTCAAAGGCGGTAATACGGTTATCCACAGAATCAGGGGATAACGCAGGAAAGAACATGTGAGC
AAAAGGCCAGCAAAAGGCCAGGAACCGTAAAAAGGCCGCGTTGCTGGCGTTTTTCCATAGGCTCGGCCCC
CCTGACGAGCATCACAAAAATCGACGCTCAAGTCAGAGGTGGCGAAACCCGACAGGACTATAAAGATACC
AGGCGTTCCCCCCTGGAAGCTCCCTCGTGCGCTCTCCTGTTCCGACCCTGCCGCTTACCGGATACCTGTC
CGCCTTTCTCCCTTCGGGAAGCGTGGCGCTTTCTCAATGCTCACGCTGTAGGTATCTCAGTTCGGTGTAG
GTCGTTCGCTCCAAGCTGGGCTGTGTGCACGAACCCCCCGTTCAGCCCGACCGCTGCGCCTTATCCGGTA
ACTATCGTCTTGAGTCCAACCCGGTAAGACACGACTTATCGCCACTGGCAGCAGCCACTGGTAACAGGAT
TAGCAGAGCGAGGTATGTAGGCGGTGCTACAGAGTTCTTGAAGTGGTGGCCTAACTACGGCTACACTAGA
AGGACAGTATTTGGTATCTGCGCTCTGCTGAAGCCAGTTACCTTCGGAAAAAGAGTTGGTAGCTCTTGAT
CCGGCAAACAAACCACCGCTGGTAGCGGTGGTTTTTTTGTTTGCAAGCAGCAGATTACGCGCAGAAAAAA
AGGATCTCAAGAAGATCCTTTGATCTTTTCTACGGGGTCTGACGCTCAGTGGAACGAAAACTCACGTTAA
GGGATTTTGGTCATGAGATTATCAAAAAGGATCTTCACCTAGATCCTTTTAAATTAAAAATGAAGTTTTA
AATCAATCTAAAGTATATATGAGTAAACTTGGTCTGACAGTTACCAATGCTTAATCAGTGAGGCACCTAT
CTCAGCGATCTGTCTATTTCGTTCATCCATAGTTGCCTGACTGCCCGTCGTGTAGATAACTACGATACGG
GAGGGCTTACCATCTGGCCCCAGTGCTGCAATGATACCGCGGGACCCACGCTCACCGGCTCCAGATTTAT
CAGCAATAAACCAGCCAGCCGGAAGGGCCGAGCGCAGAAGTGGTCCTGCAACTTTATCCGCCTCCATCCA
GTCTATTAATTGTTGCCGGGAAGCTAGAGTAAGTAGTTCGCCAGTTAATAGTTTGCGCAACGTTGTTGCC
ATTGCTACAGGCATCGTGGTGTCACGCTCGTCGTTTGGTATGGCTTCATTCAGCTCCGGTTCCCAACGAT
CAAGGCGAGTTACATGATCCCCCATGTTGTGAAAAAAAGCGGTTAGCTCCTTCGGTCCTCCGATCGTTGT
CAGAAGTAAGTTGGCCGCAGTGTTATCACTCATGCTTATGGCAGCACTGCATAATTCTCTTACTGTCATG
CCATCCGTAAGATGCTTTTCTGTGACTGGTGAGTACTCAACCAAGTCATTCTGAGAATAGTGTATGCGGC
GACCGAGTTGCTCTTGCCCGGCGTCAATACGGGATAATACCGCGCCACATAGCAGAACTTTAAAAGTGCT
CATCATTGGAAAACGTTCTTCGGGGCGAAAACTCTCAAGGATCTTACCGCTGTTGAGATCCAGTTCGATG
TAACCCACTCGTGCACCCAACTGATCTTCAGCATCTTTTACTTTCACCAGCGTTTCTGGGTGAGCAAAAA
CAGGAAGGCAAAATGCCGCAAAAAAGGGAATAAGGGCGACACGGAAATGTTGAATACTCATACTCTTCCT
TTTTCAATATTATTGAAGCATTTATCAGGGTTATTGTCTCATGAGCGGATACATATTTGAATGTATTTAG
AAAAATAAACAAATAGGGGTTCCGCGCACATTTCCCCGAAAAGTGCCACCTG
Features (pLannotate 1.2.2; 12 found; start..end, strand, type, name):
      1..456     -  rep_origin     f1 ori (sequence partly withheld): f1 bacteriophage origin of replication; arrow indicates direction of (+) strand synthesis
    461..527     -  CDS            lacZα (fragment): LacZα fragment of β-galactosidase; lacZ fragment
    528..936     +  promoter       CMV IE94 promoter (fragment): enhancer/promoter region of simian cytomegalovirus major immediate early transcription unit IE94
    971..989     +  promoter       SP6 promoter: promoter for bacteriophage SP6 RNA polymerase
   1086..1658    +  intron         β-globin intron: intron from rabbit β-globin gene
   1656..1721    +  CDS            HBB (fragment): HBB_LEPEU - Experimental evidence at protein level: Swiss-Prot protein existence level 1. Involved in oxygen transport from the lung to the various peripheral tissues. From Lepus europaeus (European hare).
   1731..1865    -  polyA_signal   SV40 poly(A) signal: SV40 polyadenylation signal
   1932..1951    +  misc_feature   MCS (fragment): pBluescript multiple cloning site
   1952..2005    -  CDS            lacI (fragment): lac repressor; lacI; The lac repressor binds to the lac operator to inhibit transcription in E. coli. This inhibition can be relieved by adding lactose or isopropyl-β-D-thiogalactopyranoside (IPTG).
   2188..2776    -  rep_origin     ori: high-copy-number ColE1/pMB1/pBR322/pUC origin of replication
   2947..3807    -  CDS            AmpR: β-lactamase; bla; confers resistance to ampicillin, carbenicillin, and related antibiotics
   3808..3912    -  promoter       AmpR promoter: bla
