[The description below was written by a language model from this plasmid's Addgene catalogue record and pLannotate feature annotations shown in this document.]
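Description:
pGGEV_5_Linker is a Golden Gate entry vector built on the pBluescript backbone, catalogued as an empty-backbone cloning vector that occupies position 5 in the Golden GATEway combinatorial cloning system. In that scheme, a series of entry vectors each hold one module at a defined position, and the modules are joined in fixed order by Golden Gate assembly to build fusion and recombination constructs. The record lists no gene insert; this version is described as carrying only a small linker, which suggests it is meant to fill position 5 when no functional element is wanted there, although the record does not spell this out. The plasmid is propagated in E. coli at high copy from a ColE1/pUC-type origin and selected with ampicillin through the β-lactamase gene and its native promoter. An f1 phage origin, inherited from pBluescript, would allow single-stranded DNA production.

The automated annotation of the 3,938 nt depositor sequence shows more than the catalogue description implies. Between remnants of lacZα, the pBluescript multiple cloning site and a short lacI fragment lies a set of eukaryotic expression elements: a fragment of the simian CMV IE94 enhancer/promoter, an SP6 phage promoter, a rabbit β-globin intron followed by a short β-globin coding fragment, and an SV40 polyadenylation signal annotated on the opposite strand. The catalogue fields do not explain these parts, so whether they form part of the transferable position 5 module or are carried-over vector sequence cannot be determined from the record. The type IIS restriction sites and the linker itself are not annotated in the feature table.
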