Addgene plasmid #49285: pGGEV_5_Linker
Purpose: (Empty Backbone) Golden Gate entry vector at position 5, small linker insert
Depositing lab: Joachim Wittbrodt. Depositing organization: Universitaet Heidelberg. Publication: Golden GATEway cloning--a combinatorial approach to generate fusion and recombination constructs. Kirchmaier S, Lust K, Wittbrodt J. PLoS One. 2013 Oct 7;8(10):e76117. doi: 10.1371/journal.pone.0076117. PubMed 24116091.
Backbone
  Vector backbone: pBluescript
  Backbone manufacturer: Stratagene
  Vector type: cloning vector
Growth in bacteria
  Bacterial resistance: Ampicillin, 100 μg/mL
  Growth temperature: 37°C
  Growth strain: DH5alpha
  Copy number: High Copy
Gene/Insert
  Gene/Insert name: None
Terms and licenses: Academic/Nonprofit Terms; Industry Terms: Not Available to Industry
How to cite: pGGEV_5_Linker was a gift from Joachim Wittbrodt (Addgene plasmid # 49285 ; http://n2t.net/addgene:49285 ; RRID:Addgene_49285)
