>Addgene plasmid #49285 | pGGEV_5_Linker | addgene partial sequence | sequence record 75876 | CMV-F 5'-CGCAAATGGGCGGTAGGCGTG-3'
CTGCCTGGGGACGTCGGAGCAAGCTTGATTTAGGTGACACTATAGAGGTCTCACTGCTGGGATCCGGCGG
CGGTACCTCAGTGAGACCCTCATCCTCCCGGGTAACTAAGTAAGGATCTCGACCGATCCTGAGAACTTCA
GGGTGAGTTTGGGGACCCTTGATTGTTCTTTCTTTTTCGCTATTGTAAAATTCATGTTATATGGAGGGGG
CAAAGTTTTCAGGGTGTTGTTTAGAATGGGAAGATGTCCCTTGTATCACCATGGACCCTCATGATAATTT
TGTTTCTTTCACTTTCTACTCTGTTGACAACCATTGTCTCCTCTTATTTTCTTTTCATTTTCTGTAACTT
TTTCGTTAAACTTTAGCTTGCATTTGTAACGAATTTTTAAATTCACTTTTGTTTATTTGTCAGATTGTAA
GTACTTTCTCTAATCACTTTTTTTTCAAGGCAATCAGGGTATATTATATTGTACTTCAGCACAGTTTTAG
AGAACAATTGTTATAATTAAATGATAAGGTAGAATATTTCTGCATATAAATTCTGGCTGGCGTGGAAATA
TTCTTATTGGTAGAAACAACTACACCCTGGTCATCATCCTGCCTTTCTCTTTATGGTTACAATGATATAC
ACTGTTTGAGATGAGGATAAAATACTCTGAGTCCAAACCGGGCCCCTCTGCTAACCATGTTCATGCCTTC
TTCTCTTTCCTACAGCTCCTGGGCAACG
